Addgene plasmid #197766: pMC-9-OsEf1a-11
Purpose: Phytobrick (MoClo) Level 0 Part
Depositing lab: Daniel Voytas. Depositing organization: University of Minnesota. Publication: An extensible vector toolkit and parts library for advanced engineering of plant genomes. Chamness JC, Kumar J, Cruz AJ, Rhuby E, Holum MJ, Cody JP, Tibebu R, Gamo ME, Starker CG, Zhang F, Voytas DF. Plant Genome. 2023 Mar 9:e20312. doi: 10.1002/tpg2.20312. PubMed 36896468.
Backbone
  Vector backbone: pMC-9-ccdB-11
  Backbone manufacturer: Self-made
  Vector type: Plant Expression
Growth in bacteria
  Bacterial resistance: Spectinomycin, 50 μg/mL
  Growth temperature: 37°C
  Growth strain: DH5alpha
  Copy number: High Copy
Gene/Insert
  Gene/Insert name: OsEf1a terminator
  Species: Oryza sativa
  Insert size (bp): 408
  Cloning method: Restriction Enzyme; 5′ cloning site Unknown (unknown if destroyed)
Terms and licenses: Academic/Nonprofit Terms; Industry Terms: Not Available to Industry
Depositor comments: Please visit https://doi.org/10.1101/2022.10.15.511792 for bioRxiv preprint.
How to cite: pMC-9-OsEf1a-11 was a gift from Daniel Voytas (Addgene plasmid # 197766 ; http://n2t.net/addgene:197766 ; RRID:Addgene_197766)
