[The description below was written by a language model from this plasmid's Addgene catalogue record and pLannotate feature annotations shown in this document.]
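Description:
pMC-9-OsEf1a-11 is a small (about 2.7 kb) Level 0 part plasmid in the Phytobrick/MoClo standard, belonging to a modular vector toolkit and parts library for plant genome engineering. It is built on the self-made pMC-9-ccdB-11 backbone. The backbone name suggests that a ccdB counter-selection cassette occupied the cloning position before being replaced by the part, although the record does not describe the cloning sites used. The plasmid is catalogued as a plant expression vector, but on its own it is simply a storage and donor plasmid for a single regulatory element, not a functional expression unit.

The payload is a 408 bp terminator from the Oryza sativa Ef1a gene (by its name, presumably elongation factor 1-alpha). The automated feature table does not annotate this insert, and it most likely lies in the unannotated stretch upstream of the resistance cassette. The "9" and "11" in the name appear to denote the toolkit's flanking junction positions that define where the part slots in during hierarchical Golden Gate-type assembly, but the record does not spell this out. In such assemblies, a terminator part is joined downstream of promoter and coding-sequence parts to build a complete plant transcription unit, here with a rice-derived 3' regulatory region.

Propagation in E. coli relies on a high-copy ColE1/pUC-type origin. Selection uses the aadA gene, which confers spectinomycin (and streptomycin) resistance and lies downstream of an AmpR (bla) promoter. The short RSF ori, lacI, integrase and GmR hits are only fragments, probably remnants or partial sequence matches carried along with the backbone and resistance cassette, and are not functional elements.
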