Features (pLannotate 1.2.2; 7 found; start..end, strand, type, name):
      1..23      +  rep_origin     RSF ori (fragment): Plasmids containing the RSF 1030 origin of replication can be propagated in E. coli cells that contain additional plasmids with compatible origins.
     25..74      +  CDS            lacI (fragment): lac repressor; lacI; The lac repressor binds to the lac operator to inhibit transcription in E. coli. This inhibition can be relieved by adding lactose or isopropyl-β-D-thiogalactopyranoside (IPTG).
    627..731     +  promoter       AmpR promoter: bla
    722..802     -  CDS            int (fragment): INT2_ECOLX - Protein inferred from homology: Swiss-Prot protein existence level 3. Putative integrase believed to be involved in the insertion of antibiotic resistance genes into plasmids and transposons. From Escherichia coli.
    890..946     +  CDS            GmR (fragment): gentamycin acetyltransferase; aacC1; confers resistance to gentamycin
    953..1741    +  CDS            aadA: S3AD_ECOLX - Experimental evidence at protein level: Swiss-Prot protein existence level 1. Mediates bacterial resistance to the antibiotics streptomycin and spectinomycin. From Escherichia coli.
   1915..2503    +  rep_origin     ori: high-copy-number ColE1/pMB1/pBR322/pUC origin of replication
>Addgene plasmid #197766 | pMC-9-OsEf1a-11 | addgene full sequence | sequence record 391118 | Addgene NGS Result
GTCAGTGAGCGAGGAAGCGGAAGAGCGCCCAATACGCAAACCGCCTCTCCCCGCGCGTTGGCCGATTCAT
TAATCACTCTGTGGTCTCAGCTTCCTCGTTCAAGTGGTAGTTTTGTGCACGGCCATGGCACTCGTTGCAT
TGACCGTTATTATCATATGCTCGCTGTGTGCACTGTGTCGTTTAAAACTCTCTATTTTCTGTTCGGTTTA
AACTTGTTCTGAGCCTGATTATTGCCCTTCGGCTGTTGTGGAATGCGGGTATTTACATTGCTAATTCCTA
TGTCTTTATTTTGGCTTGTGGCATTCGCTTGTTCTACTGCTATTGAAAACTGTAATCTGTTTCTGTTATT
AAAAACTGAACCTTTTCTTCTGCTATTTGAAACTGAAGCGAGTGGGTTTCAATTTGCTGAAATCCTGCTA
CTTGCTATTTAAATTATTTATGTTCAATTTCGTTCAGTCCCATATTTGTTGGATTGAGTGAAAAACTGAC
TACTCTGGTTTCGCTTGAGACCACGAAGTGGCTCTTCAGTGGACGAAAGGGCCTCGTGATACGCCTATTT
TTATAGGTTAATGTCATGATAATAATGGTTTCTTAGACGTCAGGTGGCACTTTTCGGGGAAATGTGCGCG
GAACCCCTATTTGTTTATTTTTCTAAATACATTCAAATATGTATCCGCTCATGAGACAATAACCCTGATA
AATGCTTCAATAATATTGAAAAAGGAAGAGTATGCGCTCACGCAACTGGTCCAGAACCTTGACCGAACGC
AGCGGTGGTAACGGCGCAGTGGCGGTTTTCATGGCTTGTTATGACTGTTTTTTTTTGGGGTACAGTCTAT
GCCTCGGGCATCCAAGCAGCAAGCGCGTTACGCCGTGGGTCGATGTTTGATGTTATGGAGCAGCAACGAT
GTTACGCAGCAGGGCAGTCGCCCTAAAACAAAGTTAAACATCATGAGGGAAGCGGTGATCGCCGAAGTAT
CGACTCAACTATCAGAGGTAGTTGGCGTCATCGAGCGCCATCTCGAACCGACGTTGCTGGCCGTACATTT
GTACGGCTCCGCAGTGGATGGCGGCCTGAAGCCACACAGCGATATTGATTTGCTGGTTACGGTGACCGTA
AGGCTTGATGAAACAACGCGGCGAGCTTTGATCAACGACCTTTTGGAAACTTCGGCTTCCCCTGGAGAGA
GCGAGATTCTCCGCGCTGTAGAAGTCACCATTGTTGTGCACGACGACATCATTCCGTGGCGTTATCCAGC
TAAGCGCGAACTGCAATTTGGAGAATGGCAGCGCAATGACATTCTTGCAGGTATCTTCGAGCCAGCCACG
ATCGACATTGATCTGGCTATCTTGCTGACAAAAGCAAGAGAACATAGCGTTGCCTTGGTAGGTCCAGCGG
CGGAGGAACTCTTTGATCCGGTTCCTGAACAGGATCTATTTGAGGCGCTAAATGAAACCTTAACGCTATG
GAACTCGCCGCCCGACTGGGCTGGCGATGAGCGAAATGTAGTGCTTACGTTGTCCCGCATTTGGTACAGC
GCAGTAACCGGCAAAATCGCGCCGAAGGATGTCGCTGCCGACTGGGCAATGGAGCGCCTGCCGGCCCAGT
ATCAGCCCGTCATACTTGAAGCTAGACAGGCTTATCTTGGACAAGAAGAAGATCGCTTGGCCTCGCGCGC
AGATCAGTTGGAAGAATTTGTCCATTACGTAAAAGGCGAGATCACCAAGGTAGTCGGCAAATAACTGTCA
GACCAAGTTTACTCATATATACTTTAGATTGATTTAAAACTTCATTTTTAATTTAAAAGGATCTAGGTGA
AGATCCTTTTTGATAATCTCATGACCAAAATCCCTTAACGTGAGTTTTCGTTCCACTGAGCGTCAGACCC
CGTAGAAAAGATCAAAGGATCTTCTTGAGATCCTTTTTTTCTGCGCGTAATCTGCTGCTTGCAAACAAAA
AAACCACCGCTACCAGCGGTGGTTTGTTTGCCGGATCAAGAGCTACCAACTCTTTTTCCGAAGGTAACTG
GCTTCAGCAGAGCGCAGATACCAAATACTGTTCTTCTAGTGTAGCCGTAGTTAGGCCACCACTTCAAGAA
CTCTGTAGCACCGCCTACATACCTCGCTCTGCTAATCCTGTTACCAGTGGCTGCTGCCAGTGGCGATAAG
TCGTGTCTTACCGGGTTGGACTCAAGACGATAGTTACCGGATAAGGCGCAGCGGTCGGGCTGAACGGGGG
GTTCGTGCACACAGCCCAGCTTGGAGCGAACGACCTACACCGAACTGAGATACCTACAGCGTGAGCTATG
AGAAAGCGCCACGCTTCCCGAAGGGAGAAAGGCGGACAGGTATCCGGTAAGCGGCAGGGTCGGAACAGGA
GAGCGCACGAGGGAGCTTCCAGGGGGAAACGCCTGGTATCTTTATAGTCCTGTCGGGTTTCGCCACCTCT
GACTTGAGCGTCGATTTTTGTGATGCTCGTCAGGGGGGCGGAGCCTATGGAAAAACGCCAGCAACGCGGC
CTTTTTACGGTTCCTGGCCTTTTGCTGGCCTTTTGCTCACATGTTCTTTCCTGCGTTATCCCCTGATTCT
GTGGATAACCGTATTACCGCCTTTGAGTGAGCTGATACCGCTCGCCGCAGCCGAACGACCGAGCGCAGCG
A
